Addgene plasmid #19761: pLKO.1.sh.beta-catenin.1248
Depositing lab: William Hahn. Depositing organization: Dana-Farber Cancer Institute. Publication: CDK8 is a colorectal cancer oncogene that regulates beta-catenin activity. Firestein R, Bass AJ, Kim SY, Dunn IF, Silver SJ, Guney I, Freed E, Ligon AH, Vena N, Ogino S, Chheda MG, Tamayo P, Finn S, Shrestha Y, Boehm JS, Jain S, Bojarski E, Mermel C, Barretina J, Chan JA, Baselga J, Tabernero J, Root DE, Fuchs CS, Loda M, Shivdasani RA, Meyerson M, Hahn WC. Nature. 2008 Sep 25. 455(7212):547-51. 10.1038/nature07179 PubMed 18794900.
Backbone
  Vector backbone: pLKO.1 puro
  Backbone size w/o insert (bp): 7032
  Vector type: Mammalian Expression, Lentiviral, RNAi
  Selectable markers: Puromycin
Growth in bacteria
  Bacterial resistance: Ampicillin, 100 μg/mL
  Growth temperature: 37°C
  Growth strain: Stbl3
  Copy number: High Copy
Gene/Insert
  Gene/Insert name: small hairpin RNA against beta-catenin (alt name: CTNNB)
  Species: H. sapiens (human)
  Entrez Gene: CTNNB1 (a.k.a. CTNNB, EVR7, MRD19, NEDSDV, armadillo)
  Cloning method: Restriction Enzyme; 5′ cloning site AgeI (destroyed during cloning); 3′ cloning site EcoRI (destroyed during cloning)
  Sequencing primers: 5′ LKO.1 5'
Terms and licenses: Academic/Nonprofit Terms; Industry Terms: Not Available to Industry
Depositor comments: 1248 refers to the shRNA clone name from the RNAi Consortium at the Broad Institute and indicates the location on the CTNNB1 mRNA that is targeted. shRNA sequence for 1248 is: CCGGAGGTGCTATCTGTCTGCTCTACTCGAGTAGAGCAGACAGATAGCACCTTTTTT
How to cite: pLKO.1.sh.beta-catenin.1248 was a gift from William Hahn (Addgene plasmid # 19761 ; http://n2t.net/addgene:19761 ; RRID:Addgene_19761)
