[The description below was written by a language model from this plasmid's Addgene catalogue record and pLannotate feature annotations shown in this document.]
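Description:
pLKO.1.sh.beta-catenin.1248 is a lentiviral RNAi vector built on the pLKO.1 puro backbone. It carries a short hairpin RNA directed against human beta-catenin (CTNNB1). The sequenced plasmid is 7,083 nt and is propagated in E. coli as a high-copy plasmid through a ColE1/pUC-type origin, with ampicillin selection provided by the β-lactamase gene. An f1 origin and remnants of lac, T3 and T7 elements are carried over from the cloning backbone and have no role in the knockdown function. The recorded bacterial host is a recombination-deficient strain, which is commonly chosen to keep the repeated LTR sequences stable.

The transfer cassette follows a self-inactivating HIV-1 design. An RSV promoter fused to a truncated 5' LTR drives production of the genomic RNA in packaging cells. The Ψ packaging signal with a gag fragment, the Rev response element and the cPPT/CTS then support encapsidation, nuclear export and efficient transduction. The cassette ends in a ΔU3 3' LTR, which silences LTR promoter activity after integration.

Inside the cassette, the human U6 RNA polymerase III promoter transcribes the hairpin, which was inserted between AgeI and EcoRI sites that were both destroyed during cloning. Downstream, a human PGK promoter expresses puromycin N-acetyltransferase, so transduced mammalian cells can be selected with puromycin. According to the depositor, "1248" is the RNAi Consortium clone name and marks the targeted position on the CTNNB1 mRNA.

The construct is used for stable knockdown of beta-catenin in human cells. It was deposited with a study of CDK8 as a regulator of beta-catenin activity in colorectal cancer.
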