Features (pLannotate 1.2.2; 26 found; start..end, strand, type, name):
      5..77      +  rep_origin     RSF ori (fragment): Plasmids containing the RSF 1030 origin of replication can be propagated in E. coli cells that contain additional plasmids with compatible origins.
     79..171     +  CDS            lacI (fragment): lac repressor; lacI; The lac repressor binds to the lac operator to inhibit transcription in E. coli. This inhibition can be relieved by adding lactose or isopropyl-β-D-thiogalactopyranoside (IPTG).
    184..205     +  protein_bind   CAP binding site: CAP binding activates transcription in the presence of cAMP. E. coli catabolite activator protein
    220..250     +  promoter       lac promoter: promoter for the E. coli lac operon
    258..274     +  protein_bind   lac operator: The lac repressor binds to the lac operator to inhibit transcription in E. coli. This inhibition can be relieved by adding lactose or isopropyl-β-D-thiogalactopyranoside (IPTG). lac repressor encoded by lacI
    319..337     +  promoter       T3 promoter: promoter for bacteriophage T3 RNA polymerase
    365..591     +  promoter       RSV promoter: Rous sarcoma virus enhancer/promoter
    592..772     +  LTR            5' LTR (truncated): truncated 5' long terminal repeat (LTR) from HIV-1
    819..944     +  misc_feature   HIV-1 Ψ: packaging signal of human immunodeficiency virus type 1
    928..1291    +  CDS            HIV-1 gag (fragment): gag protein from human immunodeficiency virus 1; gag
   1437..1670    +  misc_feature   RRE: The Rev response element (RRE) of HIV-1 allows for Rev-dependent mRNA export from the nucleus to the cytoplasm.
   2047..2147    +  CDS            Rev (fragment): human immunodeficiency virus 1 (HIV-1) Rev protein; rev; enhances nuclear export of unspliced and incompletely spliced viral mRNAs
   2197..2437    +  promoter       U6 promoter: RNA polymerase III promoter for human U6 snRNA
   2541..2658    +  misc_feature   cPPT/CTS: central polypurine tract and central termination sequence of HIV-1
   2707..3217    +  promoter       hPGK promoter: human phosphoglycerate kinase 1 promoter
   3239..3838    +  CDS            PuroR: puromycin N-acetyltransferase; pac from Streptomyces alboniger; confers resistance to puromycin
   3881..3964    +  CDS            nef (fragment): NEF_HV1Z2 - Experimental evidence at protein level: Swiss-Prot protein existence level 1. Extracellular Nef protein targets CD4(+) T-lymphocytes for apoptosis by interacting with CXCR4 surface receptors. From Human immunodeficiency virus type 1 group M subtype D (isolate Z2/CDC-Z34) (HIV-1).
   3966..4199    +  LTR            3' LTR (ΔU3): self-inactivating 3' long terminal repeat (LTR) from HIV-1
   4271..4392    +  polyA_signal   SV40 poly(A) signal: SV40 polyadenylation signal
   4432..4567    +  rep_origin     SV40 ori: SV40 origin of replication
   4588..4606    -  promoter       T7 promoter: promoter for bacteriophage T7 RNA polymerase
   4614..4769    +  CDS            lacZα (fragment): LacZα fragment of β-galactosidase; lacZ fragment
   4774..5202    +  rep_origin     f1 ori (sequence partly withheld): f1 bacteriophage origin of replication; arrow indicates direction of (+) strand synthesis
   5255..5359    +  promoter       AmpR promoter: bla
   5360..6220    +  CDS            AmpR: β-lactamase; bla; confers resistance to ampicillin, carbenicillin, and related antibiotics
   6391..6979    +  rep_origin     ori: high-copy-number ColE1/pMB1/pBR322/pUC origin of replication
>Addgene plasmid #19761 | pLKO.1.sh.beta-catenin.1248 | addgene full sequence | sequence record 175335 | Addgene NGS Result
CGCCTTTGAGTGAGCTGATACCGCTCGCCGCAGCCGAACGACCGAGCGCAGCGAGTCAGTGAGCGAGGAA
GCGGAAGAGCGCCCAATACGCAAACCGCCTCTCCCCGCGCGTTGGCCGATTCATTAATGCAGCTGGCACG
ACAGGTTTCCCGACTGGAAAGCGGGCAGTGAGCGCAACGCAATTAATGTGAGTTAGCTCACTCATTAGGC
ACCCCAGGCTTTACACTTTATGCTTCCGGCTCGTATGTTGTGTGGAATTGTGAGCGGATAACAATTTCAC
ACAGGAAACAGCTATGACCATGATTACGCCAAGCGCGCAATTAACCCTCACTAAAGGGAACAAAAGCTGG
AGCTGCAAGCTTAATGTAGTCTTATGCAATACTCTTGTAGTCTTGCAACATGGTAACGATGAGTTAGCAA
CATGCCTTACAAGGAGAGAAAAAGCACCGTGCATGCCGATTGGTGGAAGTAAGGTGGTACGATCGTGCCT
TATTAGGAAGGCAACAGACGGGTCTGACATGGATTGGACGAACCACTGAATTGCCGCATTGCAGAGATAT
TGTATTTAAGTGCCTAGCTCGATACATAAACGGGTCTCTCTGGTTAGACCAGATCTGAGCCTGGGAGCTC
TCTGGCTAACTAGGGAACCCACTGCTTAAGCCTCAATAAAGCTTGCCTTGAGTGCTTCAAGTAGTGTGTG
CCCGTCTGTTGTGTGACTCTGGTAACTAGAGATCCCTCAGACCCTTTTAGTCAGTGTGGAAAATCTCTAG
CAGTGGCGCCCGAACAGGGACTTGAAAGCGAAAGGGAAACCAGAGGAGCTCTCTCGACGCAGGACTCGGC
TTGCTGAAGCGCGCACGGCAAGAGGCGAGGGGCGGCGACTGGTGAGTACGCCAAAAATTTTGACTAGCGG
AGGCTAGAAGGAGAGAGATGGGTGCGAGAGCGTCAGTATTAAGCGGGGGAGAATTAGATCGCGATGGGAA
AAAATTCGGTTAAGGCCAGGGGGAAAGAAAAAATATAAATTAAAACATATAGTATGGGCAAGCAGGGAGC
TAGAACGATTCGCAGTTAATCCTGGCCTGTTAGAAACATCAGAAGGCTGTAGACAAATACTGGGACAGCT
ACAACCATCCCTTCAGACAGGATCAGAAGAACTTAGATCATTATATAATACAGTAGCAACCCTCTATTGT
GTGCATCAAAGGATAGAGATAAAAGACACCAAGGAAGCTTTAGACAAGATAGAGGAAGAGCAAAACAAAA
GTAAGACCACCGCACAGCAAGCGGCCGCTGATCTTCAGACCTGGAGGAGGAGATATGAGGGACAATTGGA
GAAGTGAATTATATAAATATAAAGTAGTAAAAATTGAACCATTAGGAGTAGCACCCACCAAGGCAAAGAG
AAGAGTGGTGCAGAGAGAAAAAAGAGCAGTGGGAATAGGAGCTTTGTTCCTTGGGTTCTTGGGAGCAGCA
GGAAGCACTATGGGCGCAGCGTCAATGACGCTGACGGTACAGGCCAGACAATTATTGTCTGGTATAGTGC
AGCAGCAGAACAATTTGCTGAGGGCTATTGAGGCGCAACAGCATCTGTTGCAACTCACAGTCTGGGGCAT
CAAGCAGCTCCAGGCAAGAATCCTGGCTGTGGAAAGATACCTAAAGGATCAACAGCTCCTGGGGATTTGG
GGTTGCTCTGGAAAACTCATTTGCACCACTGCTGTGCCTTGGAATGCTAGTTGGAGTAATAAATCTCTGG
AACAGATTTGGAATCACACGACCTGGATGGAGTGGGACAGAGAAATTAACAATTACACAAGCTTAATACA
CTCCTTAATTGAAGAATCGCAAAACCAGCAAGAAAAGAATGAACAAGAATTATTGGAATTAGATAAATGG
GCAAGTTTGTGGAATTGGTTTAACATAACAAATTGGCTGTGGTATATAAAATTATTCATAATGATAGTAG
GAGGCTTGGTAGGTTTAAGAATAGTTTTTGCTGTACTTTCTATAGTGAATAGAGTTAGGCAGGGATATTC
ACCATTATCGTTTCAGACCCACCTCCCAACCCCGAGGGGACCCGACAGGCCCGAAGGAATAGAAGAAGAA
GGTGGAGAGAGAGACAGAGACAGATCCATTCGATTAGTGAACGGATCTCGACGGTATCGATCACGAGACT
AGCCTCGAGCGGCCGCCCCCTTCACCGAGGGCCTATTTCCCATGATTCCTTCATATTTGCATATACGATA
CAAGGCTGTTAGAGAGATAATTGGAATTAATTTGACTGTAAACACAAAGATATTAGTACAAAATACGTGA
CGTAGAAAGTAATAATTTCTTGGGTAGTTTGCAGTTTTAAAATTATGTTTTAAAATGGACTATCATATGC
TTACCGTAACTTGAAAGTATTTCGATTTCTTGGCTTTATATATCTTGTGGAAAGGACGAAACACCGGAGG
TGCTATCTGTCTGCTCTACTCGAGTAGAGCAGACAGATAGCACCTTTTTTAATTCTCGACCTCGAGACAA
ATGGCAGTATTCATCCACAATTTTAAAAGAAAAGGGGGGATTGGGGGGTACAGTGCAGGGGAAAGAATAG
TAGACATAATAGCAACAGACATACAAACTAAAGAATTACAAAAACAAATTACAAAAATTCAAAATTTTCG
GGTTTATTACAGGGACAGCAGAGATCCACTTTGGCCGCGGCTCGAGGGGGTTGGGGTTGCGCCTTTTCCA
AGGCAGCCCTGGGTTTGCGCAGGGACGCGGCTGCTCTGGGCGTGGTTCCGGGAAACGCAGCGGCGCCGAC
CCTGGGTCTCGCACATTCTTCACGTCCGTTCGCAGCGTCACCCGGATCTTCGCCGCTACCCTTGTGGGCC
CCCCGGCGACGCTTCCTGCTCCGCCCCTAAGTCGGGAAGGTTCCTTGCGGTTCGCGGCGTGCCGGACGTG
ACAAACGGAAGCCGCACGTCTCACTAGTACCCTCGCAGACGGACAGCGCCAGGGAGCAATGGCAGCGCGC
CGACCGCGATGGGCTGTGGCCAATAGCGGCTGCTCAGCAGGGCGCGCCGAGAGCAGCGGCCGGGAAGGGG
CGGTGCGGGAGGCGGGGTGTGGGGCGGTAGTGTGGGCCCTGTTCCTGCCCGCGCGGTGTTCCGCATTCTG
CAAGCCTCCGGAGCGCACGTCGGCAGTCGGCTCCCTCGTTGACCGAATCACCGACCTCTCTCCCCAGGGG
GATCCACCGGAGCTTACCATGACCGAGTACAAGCCCACGGTGCGCCTCGCCACCCGCGACGACGTCCCCA
GGGCCGTACGCACCCTCGCCGCCGCGTTCGCCGACTACCCCGCCACGCGCCACACCGTCGATCCGGACCG
CCACATCGAGCGGGTCACCGAGCTGCAAGAACTCTTCCTCACGCGCGTCGGGCTCGACATCGGCAAGGTG
TGGGTCGCGGACGACGGCGCCGCGGTGGCGGTCTGGACCACGCCGGAGAGCGTCGAAGCGGGGGCGGTGT
TCGCCGAGATCGGCCCGCGCATGGCCGAGTTGAGCGGTTCCCGGCTGGCCGCGCAGCAACAGATGGAAGG
CCTCCTGGCGCCGCACCGGCCCAAGGAGCCCGCGTGGTTCCTGGCCACCGTCGGCGTCTCGCCCGACCAC
CAGGGCAAGGGTCTGGGCAGCGCCGTCGTGCTCCCCGGAGTGGAGGCGGCCGAGCGCGCCGGGGTGCCCG
CCTTCCTGGAGACCTCCGCGCCCCGCAACCTCCCCTTCTACGAGCGGCTCGGCTTCACCGTCACCGCCGA
CGTCGAGGTGCCCGAAGGACCGCGCACCTGGTGCATGACCCGCAAGCCCGGTGCCTGACGCCCGCCCCAC
GACCCGCAGCGCCCGACCGAAAGGAGCGCACGACCCCATGCATCGGTACCTTTAAGACCAATGACTTACA
AGGCAGCTGTAGATCTTAGCCACTTTTTAAAAGAAAAGGGGGGACTGGAAGGGCTAATTCACTCCCAACG
AAGACAAGATCTGCTTTTTGCTTGTACTGGGTCTCTCTGGTTAGACCAGATCTGAGCCTGGGAGCTCTCT
GGCTAACTAGGGAACCCACTGCTTAAGCCTCAATAAAGCTTGCCTTGAGTGCTTCAAGTAGTGTGTGCCC
GTCTGTTGTGTGACTCTGGTAACTAGAGATCCCTCAGACCCTTTTAGTCAGTGTGGAAAATCTCTAGCAG
TAGTAGTTCATGTCATCTTATTATTCAGTATTTATAACTTGCAAAGAAATGAATATCAGAGAGTGAGAGG
AACTTGTTTATTGCAGCTTATAATGGTTACAAATAAAGCAATAGCATCACAAATTTCACAAATAAAGCAT
TTTTTTCACTGCATTCTAGTTGTGGTTTGTCCAAACTCATCAATGTATCTTATCATGTCTGGCTCTAGCT
ATCCCGCCCCTAACTCCGCCCATCCCGCCCCTAACTCCGCCCAGTTCCGCCCATTCTCCGCCCCATGGCT
GACTAATTTTTTTTATTTATGCAGAGGCCGAGGCCGCCTCGGCCTCTGAGCTATTCCAGAAGTAGTGAGG
AGGCTTTTTTGGAGGCCTAGGGACGTACCCAATTCGCCCTATAGTGAGTCGTATTACGCGCGCTCACTGG
CCGTCGTTTTACAACGTCGTGACTGGGAAAACCCTGGCGTTACCCAACTTAATCGCCTTGCAGCACATCC
CCCTTTCGCCAGCTGGCGTAATAGCGAAGAGGCCCGCACCGATCGCCCTTCCCAACAGTTGCGCAGCCTG
AATGGCGAATGGG
[124 nt withheld, positions 4774-4897]
C
[91 nt withheld, positions 4899-4989]
A
[49 nt withheld, positions 4991-5039]
CCTTTGACGTTGGAGTCCACGTTCTTT
[37 nt withheld, positions 5067-5103]
ACCCTATCTCGGTCTATTCTTTTGATTTATAAGGGATTTTGCCGATTTCGGCCTATTGGTTAAAAAATGA
GCTGATTTAACAAAAATTTAACGCGAATTTTAACAAAATATTAACGCTTACAATTTAGGTGGCACTTTTC
GGGGAAATGTGCGCGGAACCCCTATTTGTTTATTTTTCTAAATACATTCAAATATGTATCCGCTCATGAG
ACAATAACCCTGATAAATGCTTCAATAATATTGAAAAAGGAAGAGTATGAGTATTCAACATTTCCGTGTC
GCCCTTATTCCCTTTTTTGCGGCATTTTGCCTTCCTGTTTTTGCTCACCCAGAAACGCTGGTGAAAGTAA
AAGATGCTGAAGATCAGTTGGGTGCACGAGTGGGTTACATCGAACTGGATCTCAACAGCGGTAAGATCCT
TGAGAGTTTTCGCCCCGAAGAACGTTTTCCAATGATGAGCACTTTTAAAGTTCTGCTATGTGGCGCGGTA
TTATCCCGTATTGACGCCGGGCAAGAGCAACTCGGTCGCCGCATACACTATTCTCAGAATGACTTGGTTG
AGTACTCACCAGTCACAGAAAAGCATCTTACGGATGGCATGACAGTAAGAGAATTATGCAGTGCTGCCAT
AACCATGAGTGATAACACTGCGGCCAACTTACTTCTGACAACGATCGGAGGACCGAAGGAGCTAACCGCT
TTTTTGCACAACATGGGGGATCATGTAACTCGCCTTGATCGTTGGGAACCGGAGCTGAATGAAGCCATAC
CAAACGACGAGCGTGACACCACGATGCCTGTAGCAATGGCAACAACGTTGCGCAAACTATTAACTGGCGA
ACTACTTACTCTAGCTTCCCGGCAACAATTAATAGACTGGATGGAGGCGGATAAAGTTGCAGGACCACTT
CTGCGCTCGGCCCTTCCGGCTGGCTGGTTTATTGCTGATAAATCTGGAGCCGGTGAGCGTGGGTCTCGCG
GTATCATTGCAGCACTGGGGCCAGATGGTAAGCCCTCCCGTATCGTAGTTATCTACACGACGGGGAGTCA
GGCAACTATGGATGAACGAAATAGACAGATCGCTGAGATAGGTGCCTCACTGATTAAGCATTGGTAACTG
TCAGACCAAGTTTACTCATATATACTTTAGATTGATTTAAAACTTCATTTTTAATTTAAAAGGATCTAGG
TGAAGATCCTTTTTGATAATCTCATGACCAAAATCCCTTAACGTGAGTTTTCGTTCCACTGAGCGTCAGA
CCCCGTAGAAAAGATCAAAGGATCTTCTTGAGATCCTTTTTTTCTGCGCGTAATCTGCTGCTTGCAAACA
AAAAAACCACCGCTACCAGCGGTGGTTTGTTTGCCGGATCAAGAGCTACCAACTCTTTTTCCGAAGGTAA
CTGGCTTCAGCAGAGCGCAGATACCAAATACTGTTCTTCTAGTGTAGCCGTAGTTAGGCCACCACTTCAA
GAACTCTGTAGCACCGCCTACATACCTCGCTCTGCTAATCCTGTTACCAGTGGCTGCTGCCAGTGGCGAT
AAGTCGTGTCTTACCGGGTTGGACTCAAGACGATAGTTACCGGATAAGGCGCAGCGGTCGGGCTGAACGG
GGGGTTCGTGCACACAGCCCAGCTTGGAGCGAACGACCTACACCGAACTGAGATACCTACAGCGTGAGCT
ATGAGAAAGCGCCACGCTTCCCGAAGGGAGAAAGGCGGACAGGTATCCGGTAAGCGGCAGGGTCGGAACA
GGAGAGCGCACGAGGGAGCTTCCAGGGGGAAACGCCTGGTATCTTTATAGTCCTGTCGGGTTTCGCCACC
TCTGACTTGAGCGTCGATTTTTGTGATGCTCGTCAGGGGGGCGGAGCCTATGGAAAAACGCCAGCAACGC
GGCCTTTTTACGGTTCCTGGCCTTTTGCTGGCCTTTTGCTCACATGTTCTTTCCTGCGTTATCCCCTGAT
TCTGTGGATAACCGTATTAC
